Addgene plasmid #160436: pUCIDT-attL1-Human ABeta-attR5
Purpose: Entry vector for cloning human Amyloid Beta(1-42) using 2-fragment gateway recombination
Depositing lab: Nicholas Tolwinski. Depositing organization: National University of Singapore. Publication: Use of Optogenetic Amyloid-beta to Monitor Protein Aggregation in Drosophila melanogaster, Danio rerio and Caenorhabditis elegans. Kaur P, Kibat C, Teo E, Gruber J, Mathuru A, Tolwinski ANS. Bio Protoc. 2020 Dec 5;10(23):e3856. doi: 10.21769/BioProtoc.3856. eCollection 2020 Dec 5. PubMed 33659494.
Backbone
  Vector backbone: pUCIDT
  Total vector size (bp): 3061
  Vector type: Bacterial Expression
Growth in bacteria
  Bacterial resistance: Kanamycin, 50 μg/mL
  Growth temperature: 37°C
  Growth strain: DH5alpha
  Copy number: High Copy
Gene/Insert
  Gene/Insert name: Homo sapiens amyloid beta precursor protein
  Species: H. sapiens (human)
  Entrez Gene: APP (a.k.a. AAA, ABETA, ABPP, AD1, APPI, CTFgamma, CVAP, PN-II, PN2, alpha-sAPP, preA4)
  Cloning method: Gateway Cloning
  Sequencing primers: 5′ M13 For; 3′ M13 Rev
Terms and licenses: Academic/Nonprofit Terms; Industry Terms: Not Available to Industry
How to cite: pUCIDT-attL1-Human ABeta-attR5 was a gift from Nicholas Tolwinski (Addgene plasmid # 160436 ; http://n2t.net/addgene:160436 ; RRID:Addgene_160436)
