[The description below was written by a language model from this plasmid's Addgene catalogue record and pLannotate feature annotations shown in this document.]
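Description:
pUCIDT-attL1-Human ABeta-attR5 is a small (3,061 bp) Gateway entry clone built on the pUCIDT gene-synthesis backbone. It carries the human amyloid beta (1-42) peptide coding region derived from the amyloid precursor protein gene APP. It is propagated in E. coli as a high-copy plasmid from a ColE1/pUC-type origin and is selected with kanamycin through an aph(3')-Ia aminoglycoside phosphotransferase gene, annotated as driven by a cat promoter. The rest of the backbone is pUC-derived remnants: fragments of lacZα, lacI, rop and the bom region, plus a lac promoter, operator and CAP binding site. The lac elements lie downstream of the insert on the opposite strand.

The payload is a short APP-matching open reading frame of about 120 bp. The annotation tool matched it to a feline APP entry, but the catalogue record lists it as human, and this region of APP is highly conserved. The insert is flanked by attL1 upstream and attR5 downstream. This site pairing is used in two-fragment MultiSite Gateway cloning. In an LR Clonase reaction the attL1–attR5 fragment is joined to a second entry clone carrying the complementary sites, and both are placed in a defined order into an attR-containing destination vector.

Although catalogued as a bacterial expression vector, the record shows no dedicated promoter oriented to express the insert. The plasmid therefore serves as a donor module, with expression elements supplied by the destination vector. The associated publication concerns optogenetic amyloid-beta constructs for monitoring protein aggregation in Drosophila, zebrafish and C. elegans, suggesting that the peptide is meant to be fused to a partner module. The record does not name that partner.
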