Features (pLannotate 1.2.2; 13 found; start..end, strand, type, name):
    105..204     +  protein_bind   attL1: mutant version of attL; recombination site for the Gateway® LR reaction LR Clonase™
    210..329     +  CDS            APP (sequence withheld): A4_FELCA - Experimental evidence at protein level: Swiss-Prot protein existence level 1. Functions as a cell surface receptor and performs physiological functions on the surface of neurons relevant to neurite growth, neuronal adhesion and axonogenesis. Interaction between APP molecules on neighboring cells promotes synaptogenesis. Involved in cell mobility and transcription regulation through protein-protein interactions (By similarity). Can promote transcription activation through binding to APBB1-KAT5 and inhibit Notch signaling through interaction with Numb (By similarity). Couples to apopt
    337..460     +  protein_bind   attR5: mutant version of attR; recombination site for the Gateway® LR reaction LR Clonase™
    533..549     -  protein_bind   lac operator: The lac repressor binds to the lac operator to inhibit transcription in E. coli. This inhibition can be relieved by adding lactose or isopropyl-β-D-thiogalactopyranoside (IPTG). lac repressor encoded by lacI
    557..587     -  promoter       lac promoter: promoter for the E. coli lac operon
    602..623     -  protein_bind   CAP binding site: CAP binding activates transcription in the presence of cAMP. E. coli catabolite activator protein
    636..728     -  CDS            lacI (fragment): lac repressor; lacI; The lac repressor binds to the lac operator to inhibit transcription in E. coli. This inhibition can be relieved by adding lactose or isopropyl-β-D-thiogalactopyranoside (IPTG).
    911..1499    -  rep_origin     ori: high-copy-number ColE1/pMB1/pBR322/pUC origin of replication
   1670..2485    -  CDS            KanR: aminoglycoside phosphotransferase; aph(3')-Ia; confers resistance to kanamycin in bacteria or G418 (Geneticin®) in eukaryotes
   2486..2588    -  promoter       cat promoter: promoter of the E. coli cat gene encoding chloramphenicol acetyltransferase
   2683..2718    +  CDS            rop (fragment): Rop protein, which maintains plasmids at low copy number; rop
   2820..2919    +  misc_feature   bom (fragment): basis of mobility region from pBR322
   2925..18      -  CDS            lacZα (fragment) (across the origin): LacZα fragment of β-galactosidase; lacZ fragment
>Addgene plasmid #160436 | pUCIDT-attL1-Human ABeta-attR5 | addgene full sequence | sequence record 314978 | Addgene NGS Result
GTAAAACGACGGCCAGTGCAACGCGATGACGATGGATAGCGATTCATCGATGAGCTGACCCGATCGCCGC
CGCCGGAGGGTTGCGTTTGAGACGGGCGACAGATCAAATAATGATTTTATTTTGACTGATAGTGACCTGT
TCGTTGCAACAAATTGATGAGCAATGCTTTTTTATAATGCCAACTTTGTACAAAAAAGCAGGCTTAATG
[126 nt withheld, positions 210-335]
ACAACTTTGTATACAAAAGTTGAACGAGAAACGTAAAATGATATAAATATCAATATATTAAATTAGATTT
TGCATAAAAAACAGACTACATAATACTGTAAAACACAACATATCCAGTCACTATGATCAGTTCTGGACCA
GCGAGCTGTGCTGCGACTCGTGGCGTAATCATGGTCATAGCTGTTTCCTGTGTGAAATTGTTATCCGCTC
ACAATTCCACACAACATACGAGCCGGAAGCATAAAGTGTAAAGCCTGGGGTGCCTAATGAGTGAGCTAAC
TCACATTAATTGCGTTGCGCTCACTGCCCGCTTTCCAGTCGGGAAACCTGTCGTGCCAGCTGCATTAATG
AATCGGCCAACGCGCGGGGAGAGGCGGTTTGCGTATTGGGCGCTCTTCCGCTTCCTCGCTCACTGACTCG
CTGCGCTCGGTCGTTCGGCTGCGGCGAGCGGTATCAGCTCACTCAAAGGCGGTAATACGGTTATCCACAG
AATCAGGGGATAACGCAGGAAAGAACATGTGAGCAAAAGGCCAGCAAAAGGCCAGGAACCGTAAAAAGGC
CGCGTTGCTGGCGTTTTTCCATAGGCTCCGCCCCCCTGACGAGCATCACAAAAATCGACGCTCAAGTCAG
AGGTGGCGAAACCCGACAGGACTATAAAGATACCAGGCGTTTCCCCCTGGAAGCTCCCTCGTGCGCTCTC
CTGTTCCGACCCTGTCGCTTACCGGATACCTGTCCGCCTTTCTCCCTTCGGGAAGCGTGGCGCTTTCTCA
TAGCTCACGCTGTAGGTATCTCAGTTCGGTGTAGGTCGTTCGCTCCAAGCTGGGCTGTGTGCACGAACCC
CCCGTTCAGCCCGACCGCTGCGCCTTATCCGGTAACTATCGTCTTGAGTCCAACCCGGTAAGACACGACT
TATCGCCACTGGCAGCAGCCACTGGTAACAGGATTAGCAGAGCGAGGTATGTAGGCGGTGCTACAGAGTT
CTTGAAGTGGTGGCCTAACTACGGCTACACTAGAAGAACAGTATTTGGTATCTGCGCTCTGCTGAAGCCA
GTTACCTTCGGAAAAAGAGTTGGTAGCTCTTGATCCGGCAAACAAACCACCGCTGGTAGCGGTGGTTTTT
TTGTTTGCAAGCAGCAGATTACGCGCAGAAAAAAAGGATCTCAAGAAGATCCTTTGATCTTTTCTACGGG
GTCTGACGCTCAGTGGAACGAAAACTCACGTTAAGGGATTTTGGTCATGAGATTATCAAAAAGGATCTTC
ACCTAGATCCTTTTAAATTAAAAATGAAGTTTTAAATCAATCTAAAGTATATATGAGTAAACTTGGTCTG
ACAGTTAGAAAAACTCATCGAGCATCAAGTGAAACTGCAATTTATTCATATCAGGATTATCAATACCATA
TTTTTGAAAAAGCCGTTTCTGTAATGAAGGAGAAAACTCACCGAGGCAGTTCCATAGGATGGCAAGATCC
TGGTATCGGTCTGCGATTCCGACTCGTCCAACATCAATACAACCTATTAATTTCCCCTCGTCAAAAATAA
GGTTATCAAGTGAGAAATCACCATGAGTGACGACTGAATCCGGTGAGAATGGCAAGAGTTTATGCATTTC
TTTCCAGACTTGTTCAACAGGCCAGCCATTACGCTCGTCATCAAAATCACTCGCACCAACCAAACCGTTA
TTCATTCGTGATTGCGCCTGAGCGAGACGAAATACGCGATCGCCGTTAAAAGGACAATTACAAACAGGAA
TCGAATGCAACCGGCGCAGGAACACTGCCAGCGCATCAACAATATTTTCACCTGAATCAGGATATTCTTC
TAATACCTGGAATGCTGTTTTCCCTGGGATCGCAGTGGTGAGTAACCATGCATCATCAGGAGTACGGATA
AAATGCTTGATGGTCGGAAGAGGCATAAATTCCGTCAGCCAGTTTAGCCTGACCATCTCATCTGTAACAT
CATTGGCAACGCTACCTTTGCCATGTTTCAGAAACAACTCTGGCGCATCGGGCTTCCCATACAATCGATA
GATTGTCGCACCTGATTGCCCGACATTATCGCGAGCCCATTTATACCCATATAAATCAGCATCCATGTTG
GAATTTAATCGCGGCTTCAAGCAAGACGTTTCCCGTTGAATATGGCTCATTTTAGCTTCCTTAGCTCCTG
AAAATCTCGATAACTCAAAAAATACGCCCGGTAGTGATCTTATTTCATTATGGTGAAAGTTGGAACCTCT
TACGTGCCGATCACACATTTCCCCGAAAAGTGCCACCTGACGTCTAAGAAACCATTATTATCATGACATT
AACCTATAAAAATAGGCGTATCACGAGGCCCTTTCGTCTCGCGCGTTTCGGTGATGACGGTGAAAACCTC
TGACACATGCAGCTCCCGGAGACGGTCACAGCTTGTCTGTAAGCGGATGCCGGGAGCAGACAAGCCCGTC
AGGGCGCGTCAGCGGGTGTTGGCGGGTGTCGGGGCTGGCTTAACTATGCGGCATCAGAGCAGATTGTACT
GAGAGTGCACCAAATGCGGTGTGAAATACCGCACAGATGCGTAAGGAGAAAATACCGCATCAGGCGCCAT
TCGCCATTCAGGCTGCGCAACTGTTGGGAAGGGCGATCGGTGCGGGCCTCATCGCTATTACGCCAGCTGG
CGAAAGGGGGATGTGCTGCAAGGCGATTAAGTTGGGTAACGCCAGGGTTTTCCCAGTCACGACGTT
